[The description below was written by a language model from this plasmid's Addgene catalogue record and pLannotate feature annotations shown in this document.]
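Description:
pc3XB-ZF125 is a mammalian expression-type plasmid built on pc3XB, a modified version of pcDNA3, and serves as an archive vector for a single zinc finger module in the Zinc Finger Consortium Modular Assembly Kit v1.0. It is maintained in E. coli at high copy through a ColE1/pUC-type origin and selected with ampicillin via the β-lactamase gene. The backbone also carries an f1 phage origin and an SV40 promoter-driven neomycin phosphotransferase cassette with an SV40 polyadenylation signal, which would allow G418 selection in mammalian cells. Small annotated fragments such as bom, lac promoter/operator, lacI, ble and an HIV-1 LTR match appear to be backbone remnants or short homology hits rather than functional parts.

The payload is ZF125, an insert of about 90 bp encoding one C2H2 zinc finger derived from the ToolGen module set (QSNV2), recorded as recognising the DNA triplet CAA. The automated annotation labels this region as a fragment of human ZNF22, which suggests sequence similarity to that human zinc finger protein. The finger sits between retained XbaI and BamHI sites, downstream of the CMV immediate-early enhancer/promoter and a T7 promoter, and upstream of the bovine growth hormone polyadenylation signal. Because both flanking sites are preserved, the module can be excised and joined with other fingers from the kit. This supports the stepwise modular assembly of multi-finger arrays with chosen DNA-binding specificities, which the associated publication describes as the basis for engineering zinc finger nucleases. The plasmid is thus primarily a standardised source of one finger-coding unit rather than an end-use expression construct.
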