Addgene plasmid #13175: pc3XB-ZF125
Depositing lab: Keith Joung. Depositing organization: Massachusetts General Hospital. Publication: Standardized reagents and protocols for engineering zinc finger nucleases by modular assembly. Wright DA, Thibodeau-Beganny S, Sander JD, Winfrey RJ, Hirsh AS, Eichtinger M, Fu F, Porteus MH, Dobbs D, Voytas DF, Joung JK. Nat Protoc. 2006;1(3):1637-52. doi: 10.1038/nprot.2006.259 PubMed 17406455.
Backbone
  Vector backbone: pc3XB
  Backbone manufacturer: Modified Invitrogen pcDNA3
  Backbone size w/o insert (bp): 5400
  Vector type: Mammalian Expression
  Selectable markers: Neomycin (select with G418)
Growth in bacteria
  Bacterial resistance: Ampicillin, 100 μg/mL
  Growth temperature: 37°C
  Growth strain: XL1 Blue
  Copy number: High Copy
Gene/Insert
  Gene/Insert name: ZF125
  Insert size (bp): 90
  Cloning method: Restriction Enzyme; 5′ cloning site XbaI (not destroyed); 3′ cloning site BamHI (not destroyed)
  Sequencing primers: 5′ T7
Terms and licenses: Academic/Nonprofit Terms; Industry Terms: Not Available to Industry
Depositor comments: Part of the Zinc Finger Consortium Modular Assembly Kit v1.0. Finger protein sequence: PGEKPYVCSKCGKAFTQSSNLTVHQKIH. Target DNA sequence: CAA. This zinc finger is derived from the ToolGen module set. ToolGen ZF ID: 27. ToolGen ZF Name: QSNV2.
How to cite: pc3XB-ZF125 was a gift from Keith Joung (Addgene plasmid # 13175 ; http://n2t.net/addgene:13175 ; RRID:Addgene_13175)
