Features (pLannotate 1.2.2; 20 found; start..end, strand, type, name):
     28..80      -  misc_feature   bom (fragment): basis of mobility region from pBR322
    235..614     +  enhancer       CMV enhancer: human cytomegalovirus immediate early enhancer
    615..818     +  promoter       CMV promoter: human cytomegalovirus (CMV) immediate early promoter
    814..847     +  LTR            5' LTR (truncated) (fragment): truncated 5' long terminal repeat (LTR) from HIV-1
    863..881     +  promoter       T7 promoter: promoter for bacteriophage T7 RNA polymerase
    927..1019    +  CDS            ZNF22 (fragment): ZNF22_HUMAN - Also known as KOX15, KROX26. Experimental evidence at protein level: Swiss-Prot protein existence level 1. Binds DNA through the consensus sequence 5'-CAATG-3'. May be involved in transcriptional regulation and may play a role in tooth formation (By similarity). From Homo sapiens (Human).
   1062..1286    +  polyA_signal   bGH poly(A) signal: bovine growth hormone polyadenylation signal
   1290..1311    +  promoter       SV40 promoter (fragment): SV40 enhancer and early promoter
   1332..1760    +  rep_origin     f1 ori (sequence partly withheld): f1 bacteriophage origin of replication; arrow indicates direction of (+) strand synthesis
   1774..2103    +  promoter       SV40 promoter: SV40 enhancer and early promoter
   2174..2965    +  CDS            neo: KKA2_KLEPN - Also known as kan, nptII. Experimental evidence at protein level: Swiss-Prot protein existence level 1. Resistance to kanamycin, neomycin, paromomycin, ribostamycin, butirosin and gentamicin B. From Klebsiella pneumoniae.
   2989..3147    +  CDS            ble (fragment): BLE_KLEPN - Experimental evidence at protein level: Swiss-Prot protein existence level 1. Binding protein with a strong affinity to the bleomycin family of antibiotics. Binds to CL990; an antimitotic-antibiotic compound. From Klebsiella pneumoniae.
   3142..3263    +  polyA_signal   SV40 poly(A) signal: SV40 polyadenylation signal
   3336..3352    -  protein_bind   lac operator: The lac repressor binds to the lac operator to inhibit transcription in E. coli. This inhibition can be relieved by adding lactose or isopropyl-β-D-thiogalactopyranoside (IPTG). lac repressor encoded by lacI
   3360..3390    -  promoter       lac promoter: promoter for the E. coli lac operon
   3405..3426    -  protein_bind   CAP binding site: CAP binding activates transcription in the presence of cAMP. E. coli catabolite activator protein
   3439..3531    -  CDS            lacI (fragment): lac repressor; lacI; The lac repressor binds to the lac operator to inhibit transcription in E. coli. This inhibition can be relieved by adding lactose or isopropyl-β-D-thiogalactopyranoside (IPTG).
   3714..4299    -  rep_origin     ori: high-copy-number ColE1/pMB1/pBR322/pUC origin of replication
   4470..5330    -  CDS            AmpR: β-lactamase; bla; confers resistance to ampicillin, carbenicillin, and related antibiotics
   5331..5435    -  promoter       AmpR promoter: bla
>Addgene plasmid #13175 | pc3XB-ZF125 | depositor full sequence | sequence record 7524 | Author sequence
GACGGATCGGGAGATCTCCCGATCCCCTATGGTGCACTCTCAGTACAATCTGCTCTGATGCCGCATAGTT
AAGCCAGTATCTGCTCCCTGCTTGTGTGTTGGAGGTCGCTGAGTAGTGCGCGAGCAAAATTTAAGCTACA
ACAAGGCAAGGCTTGACCGACAATTGCATGAAGAATCTGCTTAGGGTTAGGCGTTTTGCGCTGCTTCGCG
ATGTACGGGCCAGATATACGCGTTGACATTGATTATTGACTAGTTATTAATAGTAATCAATTACGGGGTC
ATTAGTTCATAGCCCATATATGGAGTTCCGCGTTACATAACTTACGGTAAATGGCCCGCCTGGCTGACCG
CCCAACGACCCCCGCCCATTGACGTCAATAATGACGTATGTTCCCATAGTAACGCCAATAGGGACTTTCC
ATTGACGTCAATGGGTGGAGTATTTACGGTAAACTGCCCACTTGGCAGTACATCAAGTGTATCATATGCC
AAGTACGCCCCCTATTGACGTCAATGACGGTAAATGGCCCGCCTGGCATTATGCCCAGTACATGACCTTA
TGGGACTTTCCTACTTGGCAGTACATCTACGTATTAGTCATCGCTATTACCATGGTGATGCGGTTTTGGC
AGTACATCAATGGGCGTGGATAGCGGTTTGACTCACGGGGATTTCCAAGTCTCCACCCCATTGACGTCAA
TGGGAGTTTGTTTTGGCACCAAAATCAACGGGACTTTCCAAAATGTCGTAACAACTCCGCCCCATTGACG
CAAATGGGCGGTAGGCGTGTACGGTGGGAGGTCTATATAAGCAGAGCTCTCTGGCTAACTAGAGAACCCA
CTGCTTACTGGCTTATCGAAATTAATACGACTCACTATAGGGAGACCCAAGCTGGCTAGCGTTTAAACGG
GCCCTCTAGACCCGGGGAGAAGCCTTACGTGTGCAGCAAGTGCGGCAAGGCTTTCACCCAGAGCAGCAAC
CTCACCGTGCACCAGAAGATCCACACCGGTGGATCCTCTGCACAGTAGTAAGCTTAAGTTTAAACCGCTG
ATCAGCCTCGACTGTGCCTTCTAGTTGCCAGCCATCTGTTGTTTGCCCCTCCCCCGTGCCTTCCTTGACC
CTGGAAGGTGCCACTCCCACTGTCCTTTCCTAATAAAATGAGGAAATTGCATCGCATTGTCTGAGTAGGT
GTCATTCTATTCTGGGGGGTGGGGTGGGGCAGGACAGCAAGGGGGAGGATTGGGAAGACAATAGCAGGCA
TGCTGGGGATGCGGTGGGCTCTATGGCTTCTGAGGCGGAAAGAACCAGCTGGGGCTCTAGGGGGTATCCC
C
[124 nt withheld, positions 1332-1455]
C
[91 nt withheld, positions 1457-1547]
A
[49 nt withheld, positions 1549-1597]
CCTTTGACGTTGGAGTCCACGTTCTTT
[37 nt withheld, positions 1625-1661]
ACCCTATCTCGGTCTATTCTTTTGATTTATAAGGGATTTTGCCGATTTCGGCCTATTGGTTAAAAAATGA
GCTGATTTAACAAAAATTTAACGCGAATTAATTCTGTGGAATGTGTGTCAGTTAGGGTGTGGAAAGTCCC
CAGGCTCCCCAGCAGGCAGAAGTATGCAAAGCATGCATCTCAATTAGTCAGCAACCAGGTGTGGAAAGTC
CCCAGGCTCCCCAGCAGGCAGAAGTATGCAAAGCATGCATCTCAATTAGTCAGCAACCATAGTCCCGCCC
CTAACTCCGCCCATCCCGCCCCTAACTCCGCCCAGTTCCGCCCATTCTCCGCCCCATGGCTGACTAATTT
TTTTTATTTATGCAGAGGCCGAGGCCGCCTCTGCCTCTGAGCTATTCCAGAAGTAGTGAGGAGGCTTTTT
TGGAGGCCTAGGCTTTTGCAAAAAGCTCCCGGCCGGGAGCTTGTATATCCATTTTCGGATCTGATCAAGA
GACAGGATGAGGATCGTTTCGCATGATTGAACAAGATGGATTGCACGCAGGTTCTCCGGCCGCTTGGGTG
GAGAGGCTATTCGGCTATGACTGGGCACAACAGACAATCGGCTGCTCTGATGCCGCCGTGTTCCGGCTGT
CAGCGCAGGGGCGCCCGGTTCTTTTTGTCAAGACCGACCTGTCCGGTGCCCTGAATGAACTGCAGGACGA
GGCAGCGCGGCTATCGTGGCTGGCCACGACGGGCGTTCCTTGCGCAGCTGTGCTCGACGTTGTCACTGAA
GCGGGAAGGGACTGGCTGCTATTGGGCGAAGTGCCGGGGCAGGATCTCCTGTCATCTCACCTTGCTCCTG
CCGAGAAAGTATCCATCATGGCTGATGCAATGCGGCGGCTGCATACGCTTGATCCGGCTACCTGCCCATT
CGACCACCAAGCGAAACATCGCATCGAGCGAGCACGTACTCGGATGGAAGCCGGTCTTGTCGATCAGGAT
GATCTGGACGAAGAGCATCAGGGGCTCGCGCCAGCCGAACTGTTCGCCAGGCTCAAGGCGCGCATGCCCG
ACGGCGAGGATCTCGTCGTGACCCATGGCGATGCCTGCTTGCCGAATATCATGGTGGAAAATGGCCGCTT
TTCTGGATTCATCGACTGTGGCCGGCTGGGTGTGGCGGACCGCTATCAGGACATAGCGTTGGCTACCCGT
GATATTGCTGAAGAGCTTGGCGGCGAATGGGCTGACCGCTTCCTCGTGCTTTACGGTATCGCCGCTCCCG
ATTCGCAGCGCATCGCCTTCTATCGCCTTCTTGACGAGTTCTTCTGAGCGGGACTCTGGGGTTCGAAATG
ACCGACCAAGCGACGCCCAACCTGCCATCACGAGATTTCGATTCCACCGCCGCCTTCTATGAAAGGTTGG
GCTTCGGAATCGTTTTCCGGGACGCCGGCTGGATGATCCTCCAGCGCGGGGATCTCATGCTGGAGTTCTT
CGCCCACCCCAACTTGTTTATTGCAGCTTATAATGGTTACAAATAAAGCAATAGCATCACAAATTTCACA
AATAAAGCATTTTTTTCACTGCATTCTAGTTGTGGTTTGTCCAAACTCATCAATGTATCTTATCATGTCT
GTATACCGTCGACCTCTAGCTAGAGCTTGGCGTAATCATGGTCATAGCTGTTTCCTGTGTGAAATTGTTA
TCCGCTCACAATTCCACACAACATACGAGCCGGAAGCATAAAGTGTAAAGCCTGGGGTGCCTAATGAGTG
AGCTAACTCACATTAATTGCGTTGCGCTCACTGCCCGCTTTCCAGTCGGGAAACCTGTCGTGCCAGCTGC
ATTAATGAATCGGCCAACGCGCGGGGAGAGGCGGTTTGCGTATTGGGCGCTCTTCCGCTTCCTCGCTCAC
TGACTCGCTGCGCTCGGTCGTTCGGCTGCGGCGAGCGGTATCAGCTCACTCAAAGGCGGTAATACGGTTA
TCCACAGAATCAGGGGATAACGCAGGAAAGAACATGTGAGCAAAAGGCCAGCAAAAGGCCAGGAACCGTA
AAAAGGCCGCGTTGCTGGCGTTTTTCCATAGGCTCCGCCCCCCTGACGAGCATCACAAAAATCGACGCTC
AAGTCAGAGGTGGCGAAACCCGACAGGACTATAAAGATACCAGGCGTTTCCCCCTGGAAGCTCCCTCGTG
CGCTCTCCTGTTCCGACCCTGCCGCTTACCGGATACCTGTCCGCCTTTCTCCCTTCGGGAAGCGTGGCGC
TTTCTCATAGCTCACGCTGTAGGTATCTCAGTTCGGTGTAGGTCGTTCGCTCCAAGCTGGGCTGTGTGCA
CGAACCCCCCGTTCAGCCCGACCGCTGCGCCTTATCCGGTAACTATCGTCTTGAGTCCAACCCGGTAAGA
CACGACTTATCGCCACTGGCAGCAGCCACTGGTAACAGGATTAGCAGAGCGAGGTATGTAGGCGGTGCTA
CAGAGTTCTTGAAGTGGTGGCCTAACTACGGCTACACTAGAAGAACAGTATTTGGTATCTGCGCTCTGCT
GAAGCCAGTTACCTTCGGAAAAAGAGTTGGTAGCTCTTGATCCGGCAAACAAACCACCGCTGGTAGCGGT
TTTTTTGTTTGCAAGCAGCAGATTACGCGCAGAAAAAAAGGATCTCAAGAAGATCCTTTGATCTTTTCTA
CGGGGTCTGACGCTCAGTGGAACGAAAACTCACGTTAAGGGATTTTGGTCATGAGATTATCAAAAAGGAT
CTTCACCTAGATCCTTTTAAATTAAAAATGAAGTTTTAAATCAATCTAAAGTATATATGAGTAAACTTGG
TCTGACAGTTACCAATGCTTAATCAGTGAGGCACCTATCTCAGCGATCTGTCTATTTCGTTCATCCATAG
TTGCCTGACTCCCCGTCGTGTAGATAACTACGATACGGGAGGGCTTACCATCTGGCCCCAGTGCTGCAAT
GATACCGCGAGACCCACGCTCACCGGCTCCAGATTTATCAGCAATAAACCAGCCAGCCGGAAGGGCCGAG
CGCAGAAGTGGTCCTGCAACTTTATCCGCCTCCATCCAGTCTATTAATTGTTGCCGGGAAGCTAGAGTAA
GTAGTTCGCCAGTTAATAGTTTGCGCAACGTTGTTGCCATTGCTACAGGCATCGTGGTGTCACGCTCGTC
GTTTGGTATGGCTTCATTCAGCTCCGGTTCCCAACGATCAAGGCGAGTTACATGATCCCCCATGTTGTGC
AAAAAAGCGGTTAGCTCCTTCGGTCCTCCGATCGTTGTCAGAAGTAAGTTGGCCGCAGTGTTATCACTCA
TGGTTATGGCAGCACTGCATAATTCTCTTACTGTCATGCCATCCGTAAGATGCTTTTCTGTGACTGGTGA
GTACTCAACCAAGTCATTCTGAGAATAGTGTATGCGGCGACCGAGTTGCTCTTGCCCGGCGTCAATACGG
GATAATACCGCGCCACATAGCAGAACTTTAAAAGTGCTCATCATTGGAAAACGTTCTTCGGGGCGAAAAC
TCTCAAGGATCTTACCGCTGTTGAGATCCAGTTCGATGTAACCCACTCGTGCACCCAACTGATCTTCAGC
ATCTTTTACTTTCACCAGCGTTTCTGGGTGAGCAAAAACAGGAAGGCAAAATGCCGCAAAAAAGGGAATA
AGGGCGACACGGAAATGTTGAATACTCATACTCTTCCTTTTTCAATATTATTGAAGCATTTATCAGGGTT
ATTGTCTCATGAGCGGATACATATTTGAATGTATTTAGAAAAATAAACAAATAGGGGTTCCGCGCACATT
TCCCCGAAAAGTGCCACCTGACGTC
