>Addgene plasmid #13175 | pc3XB-ZF125 | addgene partial sequence | sequence record 19559 | CMV-F 5'-CGCAAATGGGCGGTAGGCGTG-3'
GCAGAGCTCTCTGGCTACTAGAGAACCCACTGCTTACTGGCTTATCGAAATTAATACGACTCACTATAGG
GAGACCCAAGCTGGCTAGCGTTTAAACGGGCCCTCTAGACCCGGGGAGAAGCCTTACGTGTGCAGCAAGT
GCGGCAAGGCTTTCACCCAGAGCAGCAACCTCACCGTGCACCAGAAGATCCACACCGGTGGATCCTCTGC
ACAGTAGTAAGCTTAAGTTTAAACCGCTGATCAGCCTCGACTGTGCCTTCTAGTTGCCAGCCATCTGTTG
TTTGCCCCTCCCCCGTGCCTTCCTTGACCCTGGAAGGTGCCACTCCCACTGTCCTTTCCTAATAAAATGA
GGAAATTGCATCGCATTGTCTGAGTAGGTGTCATTCTATTCTGGGGGGGTGGGGTGGGGCAGGACAGCAA
GGGGGAGGATTGGGAAGACAATAGCAGGCATGCTGGGGATGCGGTGGGCTCTATGGCTTCTGAGGCGGAA
AGAACCATCTGGGGCTCTAGGGGGTAGCCCCACGCGCCCTG
